>Addgene plasmid #37257 | pLK65 | addgene partial sequence | sequence record 48075 | EGFP-C 5'-CATGGTCCTGCTGGAGTTCGTG-3'
AGAGATACTCGGGCTATTCCTACAAGTCGGGCCACTCCCGCAGCTCCCGCAAGCACAGGGACCGCCGGGA
CCGACACCGCTCTAAGAGTCGAGATGGGGGCCGAGGGGACAAGTCGGTGACAATCCAGGCTCCCGGGGAG
CCCCTGCTGGACAATGAGTCCACACGAGGGGATGAGCGGGATGACAACTGGGGGGAAACGACGACAGTAG
TAACGGGCACCTCAGAGCACAGCATCTCCCATGATGACCTCACACGCATCGCCAAGGACATGGAGGACAG
TGTCCCTCTGGACTGCTCCCGTCACCTGGGTGTGGCAGCGGGGGCCACCCTGGCACTGCTGTCTTTCCTC
ACGCCTCTGGCCTTCCTGCTGCTGCCCCCACTGCTGTGGCGGGAGGAGCTGGAGCCTTGCGGGACGGCCT
GCGAGGGCCTCTTCATCTCTGTCGCCTTCAAGCTGCTCATCCTGCTACTGGGCAGCTGGGCTCTGTTCTT
CCGCCGGCCCAAGGCCTCGCTGCCCCGCGTCTTTGTGCTGCGTGCCCTGCTTATGGTGCTGGTTTTCCTG
CTCGTGGTCTCCTACTGGCTCTTCTATGGTGTGCGCATCCTGGATGCTCGGGAGCGCAGCTACCAGGGCG
TGGTGCAGTTCGCCGTGTCGCTGGTGGACGCCCTTCTTTTCGTGCACTACCTGGCCGTGGTCCTGCTGGA
GCTGCGCCAGCTCCAGCCTCAGTTCACGCTCAAGGTCGTGCGCTCCACCGAC
