>Addgene plasmid #37257 | pLK65 | addgene partial sequence | sequence record 48379 | SV40pa-Rev
TAGCTGCATAACAGTTAACAACAACAATTGTCACACTGAGGTCTCAGACTGCAGCCTCATGACAAACTTG
TGTGACTTGGGATCCACAAATTCCTCGGAGAGTTTGAAGAATGGGACCTTCTTGGTGCTGACCACCAGGC
TGAAGTCCTGGCGTTTTAAGAGGAAAACGATGCCATCCTTGAGGCCGTTGGTCACCGGCTCCTCGCTCAC
CAATGTCCACTGTTTGGCCAGCCAGCGTTCCTTGTGGTACTGGATGGTAGGTCCAGCCGCCAAGTATCGC
TCCAAGAAGGCCTTGGGCGTCATGTCATGCGTGATGCAGAATTCAAGGTGCTGCAGGATGCTCTCCATGG
TGTGGTAGGGCTGCTGCTTGGTGGTCCGAAGGTACTTCTGCATGGCACGGGCCATGGATGCAAAGATGGC
TTGGGCTGCCTCCCGGGGGTCCATCACCTCCCTGGGGTTTTTCTGCTCCTCTTCCTGCAGCCGCTTAATG
TGAGTGAAGGCCTCCTCCACCGCCACTACAAGCCTGGCCCTCCTCTTGCGCACCCTTCGCTCATGCTCAG
CCTCCTCATAGTAGTACTCATTGTGACTGTTGTCCCGCCTCCGAGCTGCCGCTGCAATCACAGCCCGAGA
CTGGCCAGTGGAGTTGTTGGTGCTGTTTTCCTCTCCGAGGGAATACACCTTGAAGCCAGACACTTTCTTG
GCCAGGACGGACTTGGGCAGGTTGAGGAGGGCAGGGTTGTAGACAGGGAAGTCATGGTAATACTTCTCCA
GGATCCACACTGCCACGCGCTGGATGCTGAGATGGCCAACGTTGTAGAAGCGGCTGGCGCCGTCGGTGGA
GCGCACGACCTTGAGCGTGAACTGAGGCTGGAGCTGGCGCAGCTCCAGCAGGACCAC
