[The description below was written by a language model from this plasmid's Addgene catalogue record.]
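Description:
pLK65 is an adenoviral shuttle and mammalian expression plasmid built on the pAdLox backbone (about 4.2 kb without insert), carrying wild-type human VANGL2 (vang-like 2, also known as LTAP, STBM or LPP1) fused to EGFP. It is maintained in E. coli as a high-copy plasmid under ampicillin selection. The record does not include a feature table, so the replication origin and the adenoviral and loxP elements that pAdLox-type vectors are named for are not itemised here. In general, such shuttle plasmids are used to transfer an expression cassette into an adenoviral genome by Cre/lox-mediated recombination, producing replication-defective recombinant adenovirus.

The payload is a roughly 1.6 kb VANGL2 coding insert, corresponding to the human reference transcript, cloned between HindIII and MfeI sites that both remain intact. Expression is driven by the CMV promoter, a strong constitutive promoter in most mammalian cells. EGFP sits at the N terminus of the fusion and is recorded as being part of the backbone. The listed sequencing primers read out of the EGFP C-terminal end and back from an SV40 polyadenylation signal, which implies that the open reading frame lies between EGFP and an SV40 poly(A).

The resulting EGFP-Vangl2 protein allows this planar cell polarity membrane protein to be followed by fluorescence or detected via the GFP moiety, either after direct transfection or after adenoviral delivery to cells that are hard to transfect. The associated publication examined how the polarity protein Scribble associates with Lgl2 and Vangl2 through distinct domains, so the construct suits localisation and protein interaction studies.
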