Addgene plasmid #37257: pLK65
Depositing lab: Ann Hubbard. Depositing organization: Johns Hopkins University and School of Medicine. Publication: Scribble associates with two polarity proteins, Lgl2 and Vangl2, via distinct molecular domains. Kallay LM, McNickle A, Brennwald PJ, Hubbard AL, Braiterman LT. J Cell Biochem. 2006 Oct 1;99(2):647-64. 10.1002/jcb.20992 PubMed 16791850.
Backbone
  Vector backbone: pAdLox GI 1488684
  Backbone size w/o insert (bp): 4224
  Vector type: Mammalian Expression, Adenoviral
Growth in bacteria
  Bacterial resistance: Ampicillin, 100 μg/mL
  Growth temperature: 37°C
  Growth strain: DH5alpha
  Copy number: High Copy
Gene/Insert
  Gene/Insert name: vang-like 2 (alt name: vangl2; LPP1; LTAP; STB1; STBM; STBM1; KIAA1215; MGC119403; MGC119404)
  Species: H. sapiens (human)
  Insert size (bp): 1565
  GenBank ID: NM_020335.2
  Entrez Gene: VANGL2 (a.k.a. LPP1, LTAP, STB1, STBM, STBM1)
  Promoter: CMV
  Tag / fusion protein: EGFP (N terminal on backbone)
  Cloning method: Restriction Enzyme; 5′ cloning site HindIII (not destroyed); 3′ cloning site MfeI (not destroyed)
  Sequencing primers: 5′ EGFP-C; 3′ SV40pA-Rev
Terms and licenses: Academic/Nonprofit Terms; Industry Terms: Not Available to Industry
Depositor comments: contains EGFP hVangl2 WT
How to cite: pLK65 was a gift from Ann Hubbard (Addgene plasmid # 37257 ; http://n2t.net/addgene:37257 ; RRID:Addgene_37257)
